>Addgene plasmid #100840 | pAAV.CAG.GCaMP6m.WPRE.SV40 | depositor full sequence | sequence record 189734 | pAAV.CAG.GCaMP6m.WPRE.SV40 sequence 6060 bps
CTGCGCGCTCGCTCGCTCACTGAGGCCGCCCGGGCAAAGCCCGGGCGTCGGGCGACCTTTGGTCGCCCGG
CCTCAGTGAGCGAGCGAGCGCGCAGAGAGGGAGTGGCCAACTCCATCACTAGGGGTTCCTTGTAGTTAAT
GATTAACCCGCCATGCTACTTATCTACGTAGCCATGCTCTAGGAAGAGTACCATTGACGTCAATAATGAC
GTATGTTCCCATAGTAACGCCAATAGGGACTTTCCATTGACGTCAATGGGTGGAGTATTTACGGTAAACT
GCCCACTTGGCAGTACATCAAGTGTATCATATGCCAAGTACGCCCCCTATTGACGTCAATGACGGTAAAT
GGCCCGCCTGGCATTATGCCCAGTACATGACCTTATGGGACTTTCCTACTTGGCAGTACATCTACGTATT
AGTCATCGCTATTACCATGGTCGAGGTGAGCCCCACGTTCTGCTTCACTCTCCCCATCTCCCCCCCCTCC
CCACCCCCAATTTTGTATTTATTTATTTTTTAATTATTTTGTGCAGCGATGGGGGCGGGGGGGGGGGGGG
GGCGCGCGCCAGGCGGGGCGGGGCGGGGCGAGGGGCGGGGCGGGGCGAGGCGGAGAGGTGCGGCGGCAGC
CAATCAGAGCGGCGCGCTCCGAAAGTTTCCTTTTATGGCGAGGCGGCGGCGGCGGCGGCCCTATAAAAAG
CGAAGCGCGCGGCGGGCGGGAGTCGCTGCGCGCTGCCTTCGCCCCGTGCCCCGCTCCGCCGCCGCCTCGC
GCCGCCCGCCCCGGCTCTGACTGACCGCGTTACTCCCACAGGTGAGCGGGCGGGACGGCCCTTCTCCTCC
GGGCTGTAATTAGCGCTTGGTTTAATGACGGCTTGTTTCTTTTCTGTGGCTGCGTGAAAGCCTTGAGGGG
CTCCGGGAGGGCCCTTTGTGCGGGGGGAGCGGCTCGGGGCTGTCCGCGGGGGGACGGCTGCCTTCGGGGG
GGACGGGGCAGGGCGGGGTTCGGCTTCTGGCGTGTGACCGGCGGCTCTAGAGCCTCTGCTAACCATGTTC
ATGCCTTCTTCTTTTTCCTACAGCTCCTGGGCAACGTGCTGGTTATTGTGCTGTCTCATCATTTTGGCAA
AGAATTGGATCCGCCACCATGGGTTCTCATCATCATCATCATCATGGTATGGCTAGCATGACTGGTGGAC
AGCAAATGGGTCGGGATCTGTACGACGATGACGATAAGGATCTCGCCACCATGGTCGACTCATCACGTCG
TAAGTGGAATAAGACAGGTCACGCAGTCAGAGCTATAGGTCGGCTGAGCTCACTCGAGAACGTCTATATC
AAGGCCGACAAGCAGAAGAACGGCATCAAGGCGAACTTCAAGATCCGCCACAACATCGAGGACGGCGGCG
TGCAGCTCGCCTACCACTACCAGCAGAACACCCCCATCGGCGACGGCCCCGTGCTGCTGCCCGACAACCA
CTACCTGAGCGTGCAGTCCAAACTTTCGAAAGACCCCAACGAGAAGCGCGATCACATGGTCCTGCTGGAG
TTCGTGACCGCCGCCGGGATCACTCTCGGCATGGACGAGCTGTACAAGGGCGGTACCGGAGGGAGCATGG
TGAGCAAGGGCGAGGAGCTGTTCACCGGGGTGGTGCCCATCCTGGTCGAGCTGGACGGCGACGTAAACGG
CCACAAGTTCAGCGTGTCCGGCGAGGGTGAGGGCGATGCCACCTACGGCAAGCTGACCCTGAAGTTCATC
TGCACCACCGGCAAGCTGCCCGTGCCCTGGCCCACCCTCGTGACCACCCTGACCTACGGCGTGCAGTGCT
TCAGCCGCTACCCCGACCACATGAAGCAGCACGACTTCTTCAAGTCCGCCATGCCCGAAGGCTACATCCA
GGAGCGCACCATCTTCTTCAAGGACGACGGCAACTACAAGACCCGCGCCGAGGTGAAGTTCGAGGGCGAC
ACCCTGGTGAACCGCATCGAGCTGAAGGGCATCGACTTCAAGGAGGACGGCAACATCCTGGGGCACAAGC
TGGAGTACAACCTGCCGGACCAACTGACTGAAGAGCAGATCGCAGAATTTAAAGAGGCTTTCTCCCTATT
TGACAAGGACGGGGATGGGACAATAACAACCAAGGAGCTGGGGACGGTGATGCGGTCTCTGGGGCAGAAC
CCCACAGAAGCAGAGCTGCAGGACATGATCAATGAAGTAGATGCCGACGGTGACGGCACAATCGACTTCC
CTGAGTTCCTGACAATGATGGCAAGAAAAGGGAGCTACAGGGACACGGAAGAAGAAATTAGAGAAGCGTT
CGGTGTGTTTGATAAGGATGGCAATGGCTACATCAGTGCAGCAGAGCTTCGCCACGTGATGACAAACCTT
GGAGAGAAGTTAACAGATGAAGAGGTTGATGAAATGATCAGGGAAGCAGACATCGATGGGGATGGTCAGG
TAAACTACGAAGAGTTTGTACAAATGATGACAGCGAAGTGAAAGCTTATCGATAATCAACCTCTGGATTA
CAAAATTTGTGAAAGATTGACTGGTATTCTTAACTATGTTGCTCCTTTTACGCTATGTGGATACGCTGCT
TTAATGCCTTTGTATCATGCTATTGCTTCCCGTATGGCTTTCATTTTCTCCTCCTTGTATAAATCCTGGT
TGCTGTCTCTTTATGAGGAGTTGTGGCCCGTTGTCAGGCAACGTGGCGTGGTGTGCACTGTGTTTGCTGA
CGCAACCCCCACTGGTTGGGGCATTGCCACCACCTGTCAGCTCCTTTCCGGGACTTTCGCTTTCCCCCTC
CCTATTGCCACGGCGGAACTCATCGCCGCCTGCCTTGCCCGCTGCTGGACAGGGGCTCGGCTGTTGGGCA
CTGACAATTCCGTGGTGTTGTCGGGGAAATCATCGTCCTTTCCTTGGCTGCTCGCCTGTGTTGCCACCTG
GATTCTGCGCGGGACGTCCTTCTGCTACGTCCCTTCGGCCCTCAATCCAGCGGACCTTCCTTCCCGCGGC
CTGCTGCCGGCTCTGCGGCCTCTTCCGCGTCTTCGCCTTCGCCCTCAGACGAGTCGGATCTCCCTTTGGG
CCGCCTCCCCGCATCGATACCGTCGACCCGGGCGGCCGCTTCGAGCAGACATGATAAGATACATTGATGA
GTTTGGACAAACCACAACTAGAATGCAGTGAAAAAAATGCTTTATTTGTGAAATTTGTGATGCTATTGCT
TTATTTGTAACCATTATAAGCTGCAATAAACAAGTTAACAACAACAATTGCATTCATTTTATGTTTCAGG
TTCAGGGGGAGATGTGGGAGGTTTTTTAAAGCAAGTAAAACCTCTACAAATGTGGTAAAATCGATAAGGA
TCTTCCTAGAGCATGGCTACGTAGATAAGTAGCATGGCGGGTTAATCATTAACTACAAGGAACCCCTAGT
GATGGAGTTGGCCACTCCCTCTCTGCGCGCTCGCTCGCTCACTGAGGCCGGGCGACCAAAGGTCGCCCGA
CGCCCGGGCTTTGCCCGGGCGGCCTCAGTGAGCGAGCGAGCGCGCAGCTGCATTAATGAATCGGCCAACG
CGCGGGGAGAGGCGGTTTGCGTATTGGGCGCTCTTCCGCTTCCTCGCTCACTGACTCGCTGCGCTCGGTC
GTTCGGCTGCGGCGAGCGGTATCAGCTCACTCAAAGGCGGTAATACGGTTATCCACAGAATCAGGGGATA
ACGCAGGAAAGAACATGTGAGCAAAAGGCCAGCAAAAGGCCAGGAACCGTAAAAAGGCCGCGTTGCTGGC
GTTTTTCCATAGGCTCCGCCCCCCTGACGAGCATCACAAAAATCGACGCTCAAGTCAGAGGTGGCGAAAC
CCGACAGGACTATAAAGATACCAGGCGTTTCCCCCTGGAAGCTCCCTCGTGCGCTCTCCTGTTCCGACCC
TGCCGCTTACCGGATACCTGTCCGCCTTTCTCCCTTCGGGAAGCGTGGCGCTTTCTCATAGCTCACGCTG
TAGGTATCTCAGTTCGGTGTAGGTCGTTCGCTCCAAGCTGGGCTGTGTGCACGAACCCCCCGTTCAGCCC
GACCGCTGCGCCTTATCCGGTAACTATCGTCTTGAGTCCAACCCGGTAAGACACGACTTATCGCCACTGG
CAGCAGCCACTGGTAACAGGATTAGCAGAGCGAGGTATGTAGGCGGTGCTACAGAGTTCTTGAAGTGGTG
GCCTAACTACGGCTACACTAGAAGAACAGTATTTGGTATCTGCGCTCTGCTGAAGCCAGTTACCTTCGGA
AAAAGAGTTGGTAGCTCTTGATCCGGCAAACAAACCACCGCTGGTAGCGGTGGTTTTTTTGTTTGCAAGC
AGCAGATTACGCGCAGAAAAAAAGGATCTCAAGAAGATCCTTTGATCTTTTCTACGGGGTCTGACGCTCA
GTGGAACGAAAACTCACGTTAAGGGATTTTGGTCATGAGATTATCAAAAAGGATCTTCACCTAGATCCTT
TTAAATTAAAAATGAAGTTTTAAATCAATCTAAAGTATATATGAGTAAACTTGGTCTGACAGTTACCAAT
GCTTAATCAGTGAGGCACCTATCTCAGCGATCTGTCTATTTCGTTCATCCATAGTTGCCTGACTCCCCGT
CGTGTAGATAACTACGATACGGGAGGGCTTACCATCTGGCCCCAGTGCTGCAATGATACCGCGAGACCCA
CGCTCACCGGCTCCAGATTTATCAGCAATAAACCAGCCAGCCGGAAGGGCCGAGCGCAGAAGTGGTCCTG
CAACTTTATCCGCCTCCATCCAGTCTATTAATTGTTGCCGGGAAGCTAGAGTAAGTAGTTCGCCAGTTAA
TAGTTTGCGCAACGTTGTTGCCATTGCTACAGGCATCGTGGTGTCACGCTCGTCGTTTGGTATGGCTTCA
TTCAGCTCCGGTTCCCAACGATCAAGGCGAGTTACATGATCCCCCATGTTGTGCAAAAAAGCGGTTAGCT
CCTTCGGTCCTCCGATCGTTGTCAGAAGTAAGTTGGCCGCAGTGTTATCACTCATGGTTATGGCAGCACT
GCATAATTCTCTTACTGTCATGCCATCCGTAAGATGCTTTTCTGTGACTGGTGAGTACTCAACCAAGTCA
TTCTGAGAATAGTGTATGCGGCGACCGAGTTGCTCTTGCCCGGCGTCAATACGGGATAATACCGCGCCAC
ATAGCAGAACTTTAAAAGTGCTCATCATTGGAAAACGTTCTTCGGGGCGAAAACTCTCAAGGATCTTACC
GCTGTTGAGATCCAGTTCGATGTAACCCACTCGTGCACCCAACTGATCTTCAGCATCTTTTACTTTCACC
AGCGTTTCTGGGTGAGCAAAAACAGGAAGGCAAAATGCCGCAAAAAAGGGAATAAGGGCGACACGGAAAT
GTTGAATACTCATACTCTTCCTTTTTCAATATTATTGAAGCATTTATCAGGGTTATTGTCTCATGAGCGG
ATACATATTTGAATGTATTTAGAAAAATAAACAAATAGGGGTTCCGCGCACATTTCCCCGAAAAGTGCCA
CCTAAATTGTAAGCGTTAATATTTTGTTAAAATTCGCGTTAAATTTTTGTTAAATCAGCTCATTTTTTAA
CCAATAGGCCGAAATCGGCAAAATCCCTTATAAATCAAAAGAATAGACCGAGATAGGGT
[37 nt withheld, positions 5660-5696]
AAAGAACGTGGACTCCAACGTCAAAGG
[49 nt withheld, positions 5724-5772]
T
[91 nt withheld, positions 5774-5864]
G
[124 nt withheld, positions 5866-5989]
CCCATTCGCCATTCAGGCTGCGCAACTGTTGGGAAGGGCGATCGGTGCGGGCCTCTTCGCTATTACGCCA
G
Features (pLannotate 1.2.2; 17 found; start..end, strand, type, name):
    191..439     +  enhancer       CMV enhancer (fragment): human cytomegalovirus immediate early enhancer
    441..718     +  promoter       chicken β-actin promoter: No description available
    719..854     +  intron         hybrid intron (fragment): hybrid between chicken β-actin (CBA) and minute virus of mice (MMV) introns (Gray et al., 2011)
    943..1073    +  intron         chimeric intron (fragment): chimera between introns from chicken β-actin and rabbit β-globin
   1071..1133    +  CDS            HBB (fragment): HBB_LEPEU - Experimental evidence at protein level: Swiss-Prot protein existence level 1. Involved in oxygen transport from the lung to the various peripheral tissues. From Lepus europaeus (European hare).
   1139..2491    +  CDS            GCaMP6m: improved fluorescent protein-based calcium sensor (Chen et al., 2013)
   2504..3092    +  misc_feature   WPRE: woodchuck hepatitis virus posttranscriptional regulatory element
   3135..3256    -  polyA_signal   SV40 poly(A) signal: SV40 polyadenylation signal
   3279..3347    -  CDS            large T antigen (fragment): large T antigen from SV40 (simian virus 40)
   3418..3551    +  repeat_region  AAV2 ITR: inverted terminal repeat of adeno-associated virus serotype 2 inverted
   3545..3601    -  CDS            lacI (fragment): lac repressor; lacI; The lac repressor binds to the lac operator to inhibit transcription in E. coli. This inhibition can be relieved by adding lactose or isopropyl-β-D-thiogalactopyranoside (IPTG).
   3784..4372    -  rep_origin     ori: high-copy-number ColE1/pMB1/pBR322/pUC origin of replication
   4543..5403    -  CDS            AmpR: β-lactamase; bla; confers resistance to ampicillin, carbenicillin, and related antibiotics
   5404..5508    -  promoter       AmpR promoter: bla
   5561..5989    -  rep_origin     f1 ori (sequence partly withheld): f1 bacteriophage origin of replication; arrow indicates direction of (+) strand synthesis
   5994..3       -  CDS            lacZα (fragment) (across the origin): LacZα fragment of β-galactosidase; lacZ fragment
   6058..130     -  repeat_region  AAV2 ITR (fragment) (across the origin): inverted terminal repeat of adeno-associated virus serotype 2 inverted
