[The description below was written by a language model from this plasmid's Addgene catalogue record and pLannotate feature annotations shown in this document.]
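Description:
pAAV.CAG.GCaMP6m.WPRE.SV40 is a 6,060-bp adeno-associated virus transfer plasmid built on a pAAV backbone for mammalian expression of the genetically encoded calcium indicator GCaMP6m. It is propagated in E. coli using a high-copy ColE1/pUC-type origin and selected through a β-lactamase gene (AmpR) driven by its own promoter. An f1 phage origin and short remnants of lacZα and lacI are also present in the backbone. The expression cassette is flanked by AAV2 inverted terminal repeats, one of them annotated only as a fragment. The ITRs are the cis elements needed for replication and packaging of the intervening DNA into AAV particles when helper functions are supplied in trans. A recombination-deficient growth strain is recorded, consistent with the usual instability of ITRs.

Between the ITRs, the CAG promoter is annotated as its component parts: a CMV immediate-early enhancer fragment, the chicken β-actin promoter, and chimeric β-actin/β-globin intron sequence. The short rabbit-type β-globin hit just upstream of the insert most likely reflects the globin-derived end of that intron region. This strong, broadly active promoter drives the 1,353-bp synthetic GCaMP6m coding sequence. GCaMP6m is a GCaMP3 derivative carrying the substitutions T302L, R303P, M378G, K379S, D380Y, T381R, S383T and R392G, and its fluorescence rises on calcium binding. Downstream, a WPRE enhances transcript stability and expression, and an SV40 polyadenylation signal terminates the message. Expression is constitutive, as no recombinase sites are annotated. The construct is used to produce AAV for imaging calcium transients as a readout of neuronal activity, and can also be transfected directly into mammalian cells.
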