Addgene plasmid #100840: pAAV.CAG.GCaMP6m.WPRE.SV40
Purpose: AAV expression of ultrasensitive protein calcium sensor from CAG promoter
Depositing lab: Douglas Kim & GENIE Project. Publication: Ultrasensitive fluorescent proteins for imaging neuronal activity. Chen TW, Wardill TJ, Sun Y, Pulver SR, Renninger SL, Baohan A, Schreiter ER, Kerr RA, Orger MB, Jayaraman V, Looger LL, Svoboda K, Kim DS. Nature. 2013 Jul 18;499(7458):295-300. doi: 10.1038/nature12354. PubMed 23868258.
Backbone
  Vector backbone: pAAV
  Vector type: Mammalian Expression, AAV
Growth in bacteria
  Bacterial resistance: Ampicillin, 100 μg/mL
  Growth temperature: 37°C
  Growth strain: NEB Stable
  Copy number: Unknown
Gene/Insert
  Gene/Insert name: GCaMP6m (alt name: GCaMP3 variant 630)
  Species: Synthetic
  Insert size (bp): 1353
  Mutation: GCaMP3-T302L R303P M378G K379S D380Y T381R S383T R392G
  Promoter: CAG
  Cloning method: Unknown
  Sequencing primers: 5′ unknown
Terms and licenses: Academic/Nonprofit Terms; Industry Terms: Not Available to Industry
Depositor comments: This plasmid was previously available as pAAV.CAG.GCaMP6m.WPRE.SV40 (P3080) from the Penn Vector Core. This plasmid was created as part of the GENIE project at Janelia Research Campus.
How to cite: pAAV.CAG.GCaMP6m.WPRE.SV40 was a gift from Douglas Kim & GENIE Project (Addgene plasmid # 100840 ; http://n2t.net/addgene:100840 ; RRID:Addgene_100840) For viral preps, please replace (Addgene plasmid # 100840) in the above sentence with: (Addgene viral prep # 100840-AAV1)
