>Addgene plasmid #100840 | pAAV.CAG.GCaMP6m.WPRE.SV40 | addgene partial sequence | sequence record 198265 | Addgene Partial NGS Result
GCGGCAGCCAATCAGAGCGGCGCGCTCCGAAAGTTTCCTTTTATGGCGAGGCGGCGGCGGCGGCGGCCCT
ATAAAAAGCGAAGCGCGCGGCGGGCGGGAGTCGCTGCGCGCTGCCTTCGCCCCGTGCCCCGCTCCGCCGC
CGCCTCGCGCCGCCCGCCCCGGCTCTGACTGACCGCGTTACTCCCACAGGTGAGCGGGCGGGACGGCCCT
TCTCCTCCGGGCTGTAATTAGCGCTTGGTTTAATGACGGCTTGTTTCTTTTCTGTGGCTGCGTGAAAGCC
TTGAGGGGCTCCGGGAGGGCCCTTTGTGCGGGGGGAGCGGCTCGGGGCTGTCCGCGGGGGGACGGCTGCC
TTCGGGGGGGACGGGGCAGGGCGGGGTTCGGCTTCTGGCGTGTGACCGGCGGCTCTAGAGCCTCTGCTAA
CCATGTTCATGCCTTCTTCTTTTTCCTACAGCTCCTGGGCAACGTGCTGGTTATTGTGCTGTCTCATCAT
TTTGGCAAAGAATTGGATCCGCCACCATGGGTTCTCATCATCATCATCATCATGGTATGGCTAGCATGAC
TGGTGGACAGCAAATGGGTCGGGATCTGTACGACGATGACGATAAGGATCTCGCCACCATGGTCGACTCA
TCACGTCGTAAGTGGAATAAGACAGGTCACGCAGTCAGAGCTATAGGTCGGCTGAGCTCACTCGAGAACG
TCTATATCAAGGCCGACAAGCAGAAGAACGGCATCAAGGCGAACTTCAAGATCCGCCACAACATCGAGGA
CGGCGGCGTGCAGCTCGCCTACCACTACCAGCAGAACACCCCCATCGGCGACGGCCCCGTGCTGCTGCCC
GACAACCACTACCTGAGCGTGCAGTCCAAACTTTCGAAAGACCCCAACGAGAAGCGCGATCACATGGTCC
TGCTGGAGTTCGTGACCGCCGCCGGGATCACTCTCGGCATGGACGAGCTGTACAAGGGCGGTACCGGAGG
GAGCATGGTGAGCAAGGGCGAGGAGCTGTTCACCGGGGTGGTGCCCATCCTGGTCGAGCTGGACGGCGAC
GTAAACGGCCACAAGTTCAGCGTGTCCGGCGAGGGTGAGGGCGATGCCACCTACGGCAAGCTGACCCTGA
AGTTCATCTGCACCACCGGCAAGCTGCCCGTGCCCTGGCCCACCCTCGTGACCACCCTGACCTACGGCGT
GCAGTGCTTCAGCCGCTACCCCGACCACATGAAGCAGCACGACTTCTTCAAGTCCGCCATGCCCGAAGGC
TACATCCAGGAGCGCACCATCTTCTTCAAGGACGACGGCAACTACAAGACCCGCGCCGAGGTGAAGTTCG
AGGGCGACACCCTGGTGAACCGCATCGAGCTGAAGGGCATCGACTTCAAGGAGGACGGCAACATCCTGGG
GCACAAGCTGGAGTACAACCTGCCGGACCAACTGACTGAAGAGCAGATCGCAGAATTTAAAGAGGCTTTC
TCCCTATTTGACAAGGACGGGGATGGGACAATAACAACCAAGGAGCTGGGGACGGTGATGCGGTCTCTGG
GGCAGAACCCCACAGAAGCAGAGCTGCAGGACATGATCAATGAAGTAGATGCCGACGGTGACGGCACAAT
CGACTTCCCTGAGTTCCTGACAATGATGGCAAGAAAAGGGAGCTACAGGGACACGGAAGAAGAAATTAGA
GAAGCGTTCGGTGTGTTTGATAAGGATGGCAATGGCTACATCAGTGCAGCAGAGCTTCGCCACGTGATGA
CAAACCTTGGAGAGAAGTTAACAGATGAAGAGGTTGATGAAATGATCAGGGAAGCAGACATCGATGGGGA
TGGTCAGGTAAACTACGAAGAGTTTGTACAAATGATGACAGCGAAGTGAAAGCTTATCGATAATCAACCT
CTGGATTACAAAATTTGTGAAAGATTGACTGGTATTCTTAACTATGTTGCTCCTTTTACGCTATGTGGAT
ACGCTGCTTTAATGCCTTTGTATCATGCTATTGCTTCCCGTATGGCTTTCATTTTCTCCTCCTTGTATAA
ATCCTGGTTGCTGTCTCTTTATGAGGAGTTGTGGCCCGTTGTCAGGCAACGTGGCGTGGTGTGCACTGTG
TTTGCTGACGCAACCCCCACTGGTTGGGGCATTGCCACCACCTGTCAGCTCCTTTCCGGGACTTTCGCTT
TCCCCCTCCCTATTGCCACGGCGGAACTCATCGCCGCCTGCCTTGCCCGCTGCTGGACAGGGGCTCGGCT
GTTGGGCACTGACAATTCCGTGGTGTTGTCGGGGAAATCATCGTCCTTTCCTTGGCTGCTCGCCTGTGTT
GCCACCTGGATTCTGCGCGGGACGTCCTTCTGCTACGTCCCTTCGGCCCTCAATCCAGCGGACCTTCCTT
CCCGCGGCCTGCTGCCGGCTCTGCGGCCTCTTCCGCGTCTTCGCCTTCGCCCTCAGACGAGTCGGATCTC
CCTTTGGGCCGCCTCCCCGCATCGATACCGTCGACCCGGGCGGCCGCTTCGAGCAGACATGATAAGATAC
ATTGATGAGTTTGGACAAACCACAACTAGAATGCAGTGAAAAAAATGCTTTATTTGTGAAATTTGTGATG
CTATTGCTTTATTTGTAACCATTATAAGCTGCAATAAACAAGTTAACAACAACAATTGCATTCATTTTAT
GTTTCAGGTTCAGGGGGAGATGTGGGAGGTTTTTTAAAGCAAGTAAAACCTCTACAAATGTGGTAAAATC
GATAAGGATCTTCCTAGAGCATGGCTACGTAGATAAGTAGCATGGCGGGTTAATCATTAACTACAAGGAA
CCCCTAGTGATGGAGTTGGCCACTCCCTCTCTGCGCGCTCGCTCGCTCACTGAGGCCGGGCGACCAAAGG
TCGCCCGACGCCCGGGCTTTGCCCGGGCGGCCTCAGTGAGCGAGCGAGCGCGCAGCTGCATTAATGAATC
GGCCAACGCGCGGGGAGAGGCGGTTTGCGTATTGGGCGCTCTTCCGCTTCCTCGCTCACTGACTCGCTGC
GCTCGGTCGTTCGGCTGCGGCGAGCGGTATCAGCTCACTCAAAGGCGGTAATACGGTTATCCACAGAATC
AGGGGATAACGCAGGAAAGAACATGTGAGCAAAAGGCCAGCAAAAGGCCAGGAACCGTAAAAAGGCCGCG
TTGCTGGCGTTTTTCCATAGGCTCCGCCCCCCTGACGAGCATCACAAAAATCGACGCTCAAGTCAGAGGT
GGCGAAACCCGACAGGACTATAAAGATACCAGGCGTTTCCCCCTGGAAGCTCCCTCGTGCGCTCTCCTGT
TCCGACCCTGCCGCTTACCGGATACCTGTCCGCCTTTCTCCCTTCGGGAAGCGTGGCGCTTTCTCATAGC
TCACGCTGTAGGTATCTCAGTTCGGTGTAGGTCGTTCGCTCCAAGCTGGGCTGTGTGCACGAACCCCCCG
TTCAGCCCGACCGCTGCGCCTTATCCGGTAACTATCGTCTTGAGTCCAACCCGGTAAGACACGACTTATC
GCCACTGGCAGCAGCCACTGGTAACAGGATTAGCAGAGCGAGGTATGTAGGCGGTGCTACAGAGTTCTTG
AAGTGGTGGCCTAACTACGGCTACACTAGAAGAACAGTATTTGGTATCTGCGCTCTGCTGAAGCCAGTTA
CCTTCGGAAAAAGAGTTGGTAGCTCTTGATCCGGCAAACAAACCACCGCTGGTAGCGGTGGTTTTTTTGT
TTGCAAGCAGCAGATTACGCGCAGAAAAAAAGGATCTCAAGAAGATCCTTTGATCTTTTCTACGGGGTCT
GACGCTCAGTGGAACGAAAACTCACGTTAAGGGATTTTGGTCATGAGATTATCAAAAAGGATCTTCACCT
AGATCCTTTTAAATTAAAAATGAAGTTTTAAATCAATCTAAAGTATATATGAGTAAACTTGGTCTGACAG
TTACCAATGCTTAATCAGTGAGGCACCTATCTCAGCGATCTGTCTATTTCGTTCATCCATAGTTGCCTGA
CTCCCCGTCGTGTAGATAACTACGATACGGGAGGGCTTACCATCTGGCCCCAGTGCTGCAATGATACCGC
GAGACCCACGCTCACCGGCTCCAGATTTATCAGCAATAAACCAGCCAGCCGGAAGGGCCGAGCGCAGAAG
TGGTCCTGCAACTTTATCCGCCTCCATCCAGTCTATTAATTGTTGCCGGGAAGCTAGAGTAAGTAGTTCG
CCAGTTAATAGTTTGCGCAACGTTGTTGCCATTGCTACAGGCATCGTGGTGTCACGCTCGTCGTTTGGTA
TGGCTTCATTCAGCTCCGGTTCCCAACGATCAAGGCGAGTTACATGATCCCCCATGTTGTGCAAAAAAGC
GGTTAGCTCCTTCGGTCCTCCGATCGTTGTCAGAAGTAAGTTGGCCGCAGTGTTATCACTCATGGTTATG
GCAGCACTGCATAATTCTCTTACTGTCATGCCATCCGTAAGATGCTTTTCTGTGACTGGTGAGTACTCAA
CCAAGTCATTCTGAGAATAGTGTATGCGGCGACCGAGTTGCTCTTGCCCGGCGTCAATACGGGATAATAC
CGCGCCACATAGCAGAACTTTAAAAGTGCTCATCATTGGAAAACGTTCTTCGGGGCGAAAACTCTCAAGG
ATCTTACCGCTGTTGAGATCCAGTTCGATGTAACCCACTCGTGCACCCAACTGATCTTCAGCATCTTTTA
CTTTCACCAGCGTTTCTGGGTGAGCAAAAACAGGAAGGCAAAATGCCGCAAAAAAGGGAATAAGGGCGAC
ACGGAAATGTTGAATACTCATACTCTTCCTTTTTCAATATTATTGAAGCATTTATCAGGGTTATTGTCTC
ATGAGCGGATACATATTTGAATGTATTTAGAAAAATAAACAAATAGGGGTTCCGCGCACATTTCCCCGAA
AAGTGCCACCTAAATTGTAAGCGTTAATATTTTGTTAAAATTCGCGTTAAATTTTTGTTAAATCAGCTCA
TTTTTTAACCAATAGGCCGAAATCGGCAAAATCCCTTATAAATCAAAAGAATAGACCGAGATAGGGT
[37 nt withheld, positions 5038-5074]
AAAGAACGTGGACTCCAACGTCAAAGG
[49 nt withheld, positions 5102-5150]
T
[91 nt withheld, positions 5152-5242]
G
[124 nt withheld, positions 5244-5367]
CCCATTCGCCATTCAGGCTGCGCAACTGTTGGGAAGGGCGATCGGTGCGGGCCTCTTCGCTATTACGCCA
GCTGCGCGCTCGCTCGCTCACTGAGGCCGCCCGGGCAAAGCCCGGGCGTCGGGCGACCTTTGGTCGCCCG
GCCTCAGTGAGCGAGCGAGCGCGCAGAGAGGGAGTGGCCAACTCCATCACTAGGGGTTCCTTGTAGTTAA
TGATTAACCCGCCATGCTACTTATCTACGTAGCCATGCTCTAGGAAGAGTACCATTGACGTCAATAATGA
CGTATGTTCCCATAGTAACGCCAATAGGGACTTTCCATTGACGTCAATGGGTGGAGTATTTACGGTAAAC
TGCCCACTTGGCAGTACATCAAGTGTATCATATGCCAAGTACGCCCCCTATTGACGTCAATGACGGTAAA
TGGCCCGCCTGGCATTATGCCCAGTACATGACCTTATGGGACTTTCCTACTTGGCAGTACATCTACGTAT
TAGTCATCGCTATTACCATGGTCGAGGTGAGCCCCACGTTCTGCTTCACTCTCCCCATCTCCCCCCCCTC
CCCACCCCCAATTTTGTATTTATTTATTTTTTAATTATTTTGTGCAGCGATGGGGGCGGGGGG
